>Addgene plasmid #209126 | pHR-SUMO-A'-l4-G-IRES-EmGFP | addgene full sequence | sequence record 415900 | Addgene NGS Result
TTAATTCCGTGTATTCTATAGTGTCACCTAAATCGTATGTGTATGATACATAAGGTTATGTATTAATTGT
AGCCGCGTTCTAACGACAATATGTACAAGCCTAATTGTGTAGCATCTGGCTTACTGAAGCAGACCCTATC
ATCTCTCTCGTAAACTGCCGTCAGAGTCGGTTTGGTTGGACGAACCTTCTGAGTTTCTGGTAACGCCGTC
CCGCACCCGGAAATGGTCAGCGAACCAATCAGCAGGGTCATCGCTAGCCAGATCCTCTACGCCGGACGCA
TCGTGGCCGGCATCACCGGCGCCACAGGTGCGGTTGCTGGCGCCTATATCGCCGACATCACCGATGGGGA
AGATCGGGCTCGCCACTTCGGGCTCATGAGCGCTTGTTTCGGCGTGGGTATGGTGGCAGGCCCCGTGGCC
GGGGGACTGTTGGGCGCCATCTCCTTGCATGCACCATTCCTTGCGGCGGCGGTGCTCAACGGCCTCAACC
TACTACTGGGCTGCTTCCTAATGCAGGAGTCGCATAAGGGAGAGCGTCGAATGGTGCACTCTCAGTACAA
TCTGCTCTGATGCCGCATAGTTAAGCCAGCCCCGACACCCGCCAACACCCGCTGACGCGCCCTGACGGGC
TTGTCTGCTCCCGGCATCCGCTTACAGACAAGCTGTGACCGTCTCCGGGAGCTGCATGTGTCAGAGGTTT
TCACCGTCATCACCGAAACGCGCGAGACGAAAGGGCCTCGTGATACGCCTATTTTTATAGGTTAATGTCA
TGATAATAATGGTTTCTTAGACGTCAGGTGGCACTTTTCGGGGAAATGTGCGCGGAACCCCTATTTGTTT
ATTTTTCTAAATACATTCAAATATGTATCCGCTCATGAGACAATAACCCTGATAAATGCTTCAATAATAT
TGAAAAAGGAAGAGTATGAGTATTCAACATTTCCGTGTCGCCCTTATTCCCTTTTTTGCGGCATTTTGCC
TTCCTGTTTTTGCTCACCCAGAAACGCTGGTGAAAGTAAAAGATGCTGAAGATCAGTTGGGTGCACGAGT
GGGTTACATCGAACTGGATCTCAACAGCGGTAAGATCCTTGAGAGTTTTCGCCCCGAAGAACGTTTTCCA
ATGATGAGCACTTTTAAAGTTCTGCTATGTGGCGCGGTATTATCCCGTATTGACGCCGGGCAAGAGCAAC
TCGGTCGCCGCATACACTATTCTCAGAATGACTTGGTTGAGTACTCACCAGTCACAGAAAAGCATCTTAC
GGATGGCATGACAGTAAGAGAATTATGCAGTGCTGCCATAACCATGAGTGATAACACTGCGGCCAACTTA
CTTCTGACAACGATCGGAGGACCGAAGGAGCTAACCGCTTTTTTGCACAACATGGGGGATCATGTAACTC
GCCTTGATCGTTGGGAACCGGAGCTGAATGAAGCCATACCAAACGACGAGCGTGACACCACGATGCCTGT
AGCAATGGCAACAACGTTGCGCAAACTATTAACTGGCGAACTACTTACTCTAGCTTCCCGGCAACAATTA
ATAGACTGGATGGAGGCGGATAAAGTTGCAGGACCACTTCTGCGCTCGGCCCTTCCGGCTGGCTGGTTTA
TTGCTGATAAATCTGGAGCCGGTGAGCGTGGGTCTCGCGGTATCATTGCAGCACTGGGGCCAGATGGTAA
GCCCTCCCGTATCGTAGTTATCTACACGACGGGGAGTCAGGCAACTATGGATGAACGAAATAGACAGATC
GCTGAGATAGGTGCCTCACTGATTAAGCATTGGTAACTGTCAGACCAAGTTTACTCATATATACTTTAGA
TTGATTTAAAACTTCATTTTTAATTTAAAAGGATCTAGGTGAAGATCCTTTTTGATAATCTCATGACCAA
AATCCCTTAACGTGAGTTTTCGTTCCACTGAGCGTCAGACCCCGTAGAAAAGATCAAAGGATCTTCTTGA
GATCCTTTTTTTCTGCGCGTAATCTGCTGCTTGCAAACAAAAAAACCACCGCTACCAGCGGTGGTTTGTT
TGCCGGATCAAGAGCTACCAACTCTTTTTCCGAAGGTAACTGGCTTCAGCAGAGCGCAGATACCAAATAC
TGTTCTTCTAGTGTAGCCGTAGTTAGGCCACCACTTCAAGAACTCTGTAGCACCGCCTACATACCTCGCT
CTGCTAATCCTGTTACCAGTGGCTGCTGCCAGTGGCGATAAGTCGTGTCTTACCGGGTTGGACTCAAGAC
GATAGTTACCGGATAAGGCGCAGCGGTCGGGCTGAACGGGGGGTTCGTGCACACAGCCCAGCTTGGAGCG
AACGACCTACACCGAACTGAGATACCTACAGCGTGAGCTATGAGAAAGCGCCACGCTTCCCGAAGGGAGA
AAGGCGGACAGGTATCCGGTAAGCGGCAGGGTCGGAACAGGAGAGCGCACGAGGGAGCTTCCAGGGGGAA
ACGCCTGGTATCTTTATAGTCCTGTCGGGTTTCGCCACCTCTGACTTGAGCGTCGATTTTTGTGATGCTC
GTCAGGGGGGCGGAGCCTATGGAAAAACGCCAGCAACGCGGCCTTTTTACGGTTCCTGGCCTTTTGCTGG
CCTTTTGCTCACATGTTCTTTCCTGCGTTATCCCCTGATTCTGTGGATAACCGTATTACCGCCTTTGAGT
GAGCTGATACCGCTCGCCGCAGCCGAACGACCGAGCGCAGCGAGTCAGTGAGCGAGGAAGCGGAAGAGCG
CCCAATACGCAAACCGCCTCTCCCCGCGCGTTGGCCGATTCATTAATGCAGCTGTGGAATGTGTGTCAGT
TAGGGTGTGGAAAGTCCCCAGGCTCCCCAGCAGGCAGAAGTATGCAAAGCATGCATCTCAATTAGTCAGC
AACCAGGTGTGGAAAGTCCCCAGGCTCCCCAGCAGGCAGAAGTATGCAAAGCATGCATCTCAATTAGTCA
GCAACCATAGTCCCGCCCCTAACTCCGCCCATCCCGCCCCTAACTCCGCCCAGTTCCGCCCATTCTCCGC
CCCATGGCTGACTAATTTTTTTTATTTATGCAGAGGCCGAGGCCGCCTCGGCCTCTGAGCTATTCCAGAA
GTAGTGAGGAGGCTTTTTTGGAGGCCTAGGCTTTTGCAAAAAGCTTGGACACAAGACAGGCTTGCGAGAT
ATGTTTGAGAATACCACTTTATCCCGCGTCAGGGAGAGGCAGTGCGTAAAAAGACGCGGACTCATGTGAA
ATACTGGTTTTTAGTGCGCCAGATCTCTATAATCTCGCGCAACCTATTTTCCCCTCGAACACTTTTTAAG
CCGTAGATAAACAGGCTGGGACACTTCACATGAGCGAAAAATACATCGTCACCTGGGACATGTTGCAGAT
CCATGCACGTAAACTCGCAAGCCGACTGATGCCTTCTGAACAATGGAAAGGCATTATTGCCGTAAGCCGT
GGCGGTCTGTACCGGGTGCGTTACTGGCGCGTGAACTGGGTATTCGTCATGTCGATACCGTTTGTATTTC
CAGCTACGATCACGACAACCAGCGCGAGCTTAAAGTGCTGAAACGCGCAGAAGGCGATGGCGAAGGCTTC
ATCGTTATTGATGACCTGGTGGATTCCGGTGGTACTGCGGTTGCGATTCGTGAAATGTATCCAAAAGCGC
ACTTTGTCACCATCTTCGCAAAACCGGCTGGTCGTCCGCTGGTTGATGACTATGTTGTTGATATCCCGCA
AGATACCTGGATTGAACAGCCGTGGGATATGGGCGTCGTATTCGTCCCGCCAATCTCCGGTCGCTAATCT
TTTCAACGCCTGGCACTGCCGGGCGTTGTTCTTTTTAACTTCAGGCGGGTTACAATAGTTTCCAGTAAGT
ATTCTGGAGGCTGCATCCATGACACAGGCAAACCTGAGCGAAACCCTGTTCAAACCCCGCTTTAAACATC
CTGAAACCTCGACGCTAGTCCGCCGCTTTAATCACGGCGCACAACCGCCTGTGCAGTCGGCCCTTGATGG
TAAAACCATCCCTCACTGGTATCGCATGATTAACCGTCTGATGTGGATCTGGCGCGGCATTGACCCACGC
GAAATCCTCGACGTCCAGGCACGTATTGTGATGAGCGATGCCGAACGTACCGACGATGATTTATACGATA
CGGTGATTGGCTACCGTGGCGGCAACTGGATTTATGAGTGGGCCCCGGATCTTTGTGAAGGAACCTTACT
TCTGTGGTGTGACATAATTGGACAAACTACCTACAGAGATTTAAAGCTCTAAGGTAAATATAAAATTTTT
AAGTGTATAATGTGTTAAACTACTGATTCTAATTGTTTGTGTATTTTAGATTCCAACCTATGGAACTGAT
GAATGGGAGCAGTGGTGGAATGCCTTTAATGAGGAAAACCTGTTTTGCTCAGAAGAAATGCCATCTAGTG
ATGATGAGGCTACTGCTGACTCTCAACATTCTACTCCTCCAAAAAAGAAGAGAAAGGTAGAAGACCCCAA
GGACTTTCCTTCAGAATTGCTAAGTTTTTTGAGTCATGCTGTGTTTAGTAATAGAACTCTTGCTTGCTTT
GCTATTTACACCACAAAGGAAAAAGCTGCACTGCTATACAAGAAAATTATGGAAAAATATTCTGTAACCT
TTATAAGTAGGCATAACAGTTATAATCATAACATACTGTTTTTTCTTACTCCACACAGGCATAGAGTGTC
TGCTATTAATAACTATGCTCAAAAATTGTGTACCTTTAGCTTTTTAATTTGTAAAGGGGTTAATAAGGAA
TATTTGATGTATAGTGCCTTGACTAGAGATCATAATCAGCCATACCACATTTGTAGAGGTTTTACTTGCT
TTAAAAAACCTCCCACACCTCCCCCTGAACCTGAAACATAAAATGAATGCAATTGTTGTTGTTAACTTGT
TTATTGCAGCTTATAATGGTTACAAATAAAGCAATAGCATCACAAATTTCACAAATAAAGCATTTTTTTC
ACTGCATTCTAGTTGTGGTTTGTCCAAACTCATCAATGTATCTTATCATGTCTGGATCAACTGGATAACT
CAAGCTAACCAAAATCATCCCAAACTTCCCACCCCATACCCTATTACCACTGCCAATTACCTGTGGTTTC
ATTTACTCTAAACCTGTGATTCCTCTGAATTATTTTCATTTTAAAGAAATTGTATTTGTTAAATATGTAC
TACAAACTTAGTAGTTGGAAGGGCTAATTCACTCCCAAAGAAGACAAGATATCCTTGATCTGTGGATCTA
CCACACACAAGGCTACTTCCCTGATTAGCAGAACTACACACCAGGGCCAGGGGTCAGATATCCACTGACC
TTTGGATGGTGCTACAAGCTAGTACCAGTTGAGCCAGATAAGGTAGAAGAGGCCAATAAAGGAGAGAACA
CCAGCTTGTTACACCCTGTGAGCCTGCATGGGATGGATGACCCGGAGAGAGAAGTGTTAGAGTGGAGGTT
TGACAGCCGCCTAGCATTTCATCACGTGGCCCGAGAGCTGCATCCGGAGTACTTCAAGAACTGCTGATAT
CGAGCTTGCTACAAGGGACTTTCCGCTGGGGACTTTCCAGGGAGGCGTGGCCTGGGCGGGACTGGGGAGT
GGCGAGCCCTCAGATCCTGCATATAAGCAGCTGCTTTTTGCCTGTACTGGGTCTCTCTGGTTAGACCAGA
TCTGAGCCTGGGAGCTCTCTGGCTAACTAGGGAACCCACTGCTTAAGCCTCAATAAAGCTTGCCTTGAGT
GCTTCAAGTAGTGTGTGCCCGTCTGTTGTGTGACTCTGGTAACTAGAGATCCCTCAGACCCTTTTAGTCA
GTGTGGAAAATCTCTAGCAGTGGCGCCCGAACAGGGACTTGAAAGCGAAAGGGAAACCAGAGGAGCTCTC
TCGACGCAGGACTCGGCTTGCTGAAGCGCGCACGGCAAGAGGCGAGGGGCGGCGACTGGTGAGTACGCCA
AAAATTTTGACTAGCGGAGGCTAGAAGGAGAGAGATGGGTGCGAGAGCGTCAGTATTAAGCGGGGGAGAA
TTAGATCGCGATGGGAAAAAATTCGGTTAAGGCCAGGGGGAAAGAAAAAATATAAATTAAAACATATAGT
ATGGGCAAGCAGGGAGCTAGAACGATTCGCAGTTAATCCTGGCCTGTTAGAAACATCAGAAGGCTGTAGA
CAAATACTGGGACAGCTACAACCATCCCTTCAGACAGGATCAGAAGAACTTAGATCATTATATAATACAG
TAGCAACCCTCTATTGTGTGCATCAAAGGATAGAGATAAAAGACACCAAGGAAGCTTTAGACAAGATAGA
GGAAGAGCAAAACAAAAGTAAGACCACCGCACAGCAAGCGGCCGGCCGCTGATCTTCAGACCTGGAGGAG
GAGATATGAGGGACAATTGGAGAAGTGAATTATATAAATATAAAGTAGTAAAAATTGAACCATTAGGAGT
AGCACCCACCAAGGCAAAGAGAAGAGTGGTGCAGAGAGAAAAAAGAGCAGTGGGAATAGGAGCTTTGTTC
CTTGGGTTCTTGGGAGCAGCAGGAAGCACTATGGGCGCAGCGTCAATGACGCTGACGGTACAGGCCAGAC
AATTATTGTCTGGTATAGTGCAGCAGCAGAACAATTTGCTGAGGGCTATTGAGGCGCAACAGCATCTGTT
GCAACTCACAGTCTGGGGCATCAAGCAGCTCCAGGCAAGAATCCTGGCTGTGGAAAGATACCTAAAGGAT
CAACAGCTCCTGGGGATTTGGGGTTGCTCTGGAAAACTCATTTGCACCACTGCTGTGCCTTGGAATGCTA
GTTGGAGTAATAAATCTCTGGAACAGATTTGGAATCACACGACCTGGATGGAGTGGGACAGAGAAATTAA
CAATTACACAAGCTTAATACACTCCTTAATTGAAGAATCGCAAAACCAGCAAGAAAAGAATGAACAAGAA
TTATTGGAATTAGATAAATGGGCAAGTTTGTGGAATTGGTTTAACATAACAAATTGGCTGTGGTATATAA
AATTATTCATAATGATAGTAGGAGGCTTGGTAGGTTTAAGAATAGTTTTTGCTGTACTTTCTATAGTGAA
TAGAGTTAGGCAGGGATATTCACCATTATCGTTTCAGACCCACCTCCCAACCCCGAGGGGACCCGACAGG
CCCGAAGGAATAGAAGAAGAAGGTGGAGAGAGAGACAGAGACAGATCCATTCGATTAGTGAACGGATCTC
GACGGTATCGCCAAATGGCAGTATTCATCCACAATTTTAAAAGAAAAGGGGGGATTGGGGGGTACAGTGC
AGGGGAAAGAATAGTAGACATAATAGCAACAGACATACAAACTAAAGAATTACAAAAACAAATTACAAAA
ATTCAAAATTTTCGGGTTTATTACAGGGACAGCAGAGATCCAGTTTGGATCGATAAGCTTGATATCGAAT
TGCTGCAGCCCCGATAGTCGACTACATTTATATTGGCTCATGTCCAATATGACCGCCATGTTGACATTGA
TTATTGACTAGTTATTAATAGTAATCAATTACGGGGTCATTAGTTCATAGCCCATATATGGAGTTCCGCG
TTACATAACTTACGGTAAATGGCCCGCCTGGCTGACCGCCCAACGACCCCCGCCCATTGACGTCAATAAT
GACGTATGTTCCCATAGTAACGCCAATAGGGACTTTCCATTGACGTCAATGGGTGGAGTATTTACGGTAA
ACTGCCCACTTGGCAGTACATCAAGTGTATCATATGCCAAGTCCGCCCCCTATTGACGTCAATGACGGTA
AATGGCCCGCCTGGCATTATGCCCAGTACATGACCTTACGGGACTTTCCTACTTGGCAGTACATCTACGT
ATTAGTCATCGCTATTACCATGGTGATGCGGTTTTGGCAGTACACCAATGGGCGTGGATAGCGGTTTGAC
TCACGGGGATTTCCAAGTCTCCACCCCATTGACGTCAATGGGAGTTTGTTTTGGCACCAAAATCAACGGG
ACTTTCCAAAATGTCGTAATAACCCCGCCCCGTTGACGCAAATGGGCGGTAGGCGTGTACGGTGGGAGGT
CTATATAAGCAGAGCTCTCCCTATCAGTGATAGAGATCTCCCTATCAGTGATAGAGATCGTCGTCGTGCT
CGTTTAGTGAACCGTCTGATCTCAACAAGCTGTCTAGAGAATTCAAGCTTGCCACCATGGGTATCCTTCC
CAGCCCTGGGATGCCTGCGCTGCTCTCCCTCGTGAGCCTTCTCTCCGTGCTGCTGATGGGTTGCGTAGCT
GAAACCGGTAGCAGCGGCACTAGTAGCGGCGGTGGTAGCGATAGCGAAGTCAATCAAGAAGCGAAACCGG
AAGTCGAACCGGAAGTCAAACCGGAAACGCACATCAACCTGAAAGTTAGTGATGGCAGCTCTGAAATTTT
CTTTAAAATTAAGAAAACCACGCCGCTGCGTCGCCTGATGGAAGCGTTTGCCAAACGCCAGGGCAAAGAA
ATGGATAGCCTGCGCTTCCTGTATGACGGTATTCGTATCCAGGCGGATCAAGCCCCGGAAGATCTGGACA
TGGAAGATAACGACATTATCGAAGCGCATCGCGAACAGATTGGCGGCCATATGAGCGGTCCTGGATCCTC
TCCGGAAGACAAAATTGCGCAGTTGAAACAAAAAATTCAGGCGCTCAAGCAAGAAAATCAACAGTTGGAG
GAGGAGAATGCAGCCCTGGAGTATGGTGGAAGTCGAATTCGGTGGGAATTTCATCACGGGGGTTCGGGTG
GTTCAGGCGGCGGTACCTCCGGCCCTGGCAGCAGCCCCGAGGACGAGATCCAAGCCCTGGAAGAGAAGAA
CGCCCAGCTGAAACAGGAGATCGCCGCTCTGGAAGAAAAGAACCAGGCCCTGAAGTACGGCGGATCTAAG
CTTTGGAGCCACACGCGTCTTGAGGTGCTGTTTCAGGGACCAGGAGGTAGTGGATCTGCTTGGAGCCATC
CACAGTTCGAAAAAGGTGGAGGTTCTGGCGGTGGATCAGGTGGAAGTGCATGGTCTCACCCTCAGTTTGA
GAAATAATGACTCGAGCGCCCCTCTCCCTCCCCCCCCCCTAACGTTACTGGCCGAAGCCGCTTGGAATAA
GGCCGGTGTGCGTTTGTCTATATGTTATTTTCCACCATATTGCCGTCTTTTGGCAATGTGAGGGCCCGGA
AACCTGGCCCTGTCTTCTTGACGAGCATTCCTAGGGGTCTTTCCCCTCTCGCCAAAGGAATGCAAGGTCT
GTTGAATGTCGTGAAGGAAGCAGTTCCTCTGGAAGCTTCTTGAAGACAAACAACGTCTGTAGCGACCCTT
TGCAGGCAGCGGAACCCCCCACCTGGCGACAGGTGCCTCTGCGGCCAAAAGCCACGTGTATAAGATACAC
CTGCAAAGGCGGCACAACCCCAGTGCCACGTTGTGAGTTGGATAGTTGTGGAAAGAGTCAAATGGCTCTC
CTCAAGCGTATTCAACAAGGGGCTGAAGGATGCCCAGAAGGTAACCCATTGTATGGGATCTGATCTGGGG
CCTCGGTACACATGCTTTACATGTGTTTAGTCGAGGTTAAAAAAACGTCTAGGCCCCCCGAACCACGGGG
ACGTGGTTTTCCTTTGAAAAACACGATGATAATATGGCCACAACCATGGTGAGCAAGGGCGAGGAGCTGT
TCACCGGGGTGGTGCCCATCCTGGTCGAGCTGGACGGCGACGTAAACGGCCACAAGTTCAGCGTGTCCGG
CGAGGGCGAGGGCGATGCCACCTACGGCAAGCTGACCCTGAAGTTCATCTGCACCACCGGCAAGCTGCCC
GTGCCCTGGCCCACCCTCGTGACCACCTTGACCTACGGCGTGCAGTGCTTCGCCCGCTACCCCGACCACA
TGAAGCAGCACGACTTCTTCAAGTCCGCCATGCCCGAAGGCTACGTCCAGGAGCGCACCATCTTCTTCAA
GGACGACGGCAACTACAAGACCCGCGCCGAGGTGAAGTTCGAGGGCGACACCCTGGTGAACCGCATCGAG
CTGAAGGGCATCGACTTCAAGGAGGACGGCAACATCCTGGGGCACAAGCTGGAGTACAACTACAACAGCC
ACAAGGTCTATATCACCGCCGACAAGCAGAAGAACGGCATCAAGGTGAACTTCAAGACCCGCCACAACAT
CGAGGACGGCAGCGTGCAGCTCGCCGACCACTACCAGCAGAACACCCCCATCGGCGACGGCCCCGTGCTG
CTGCCCGACAACCACTACCTGAGCACCCAGTCCGCCCTGAGCAAAGACCCCAACGAGAAGCGCGATCACA
TGGTCCTGCTGGAGTTCGTGACCGCCGCCGGGATCACTCTCGGCATGGACGAGCTGTACAAGTAAAGCGG
CCGCGACTCTTGAGTCGAGCTGCAGGCATGCAAGCTTGATATCGTACGTATCGATAATCAACCTCTGGAT
TACAAAATTTGTGAAAGATTGACTGGTATTCTTAACTATGTTGCTCCTTTTACGCTATGTGGATACGCTG
CTTTAATGCCTTTGTATCATGCTATTGCTTCCCGTATGGCTTTCATTTTCTCCTCCTTGTATAAATCCTG
GTTGCTGTCTCTTTATGAGGAGTTGTGGCCCGTTGTCAGGCAACGTGGCGTGGTGTGCACTGTGTTTGCT
GACGCAACCCCCACTGGTTGGGGCATTGCCACCACCTGTCAGCTCCTTTCCGGGACTTTCGCTTTCCCCC
TCCCTATTGCCACGGCGGAACTCATCGCCGCCTGCCTTGCCCGCTGCTGGACAGGGGCTCGGCTGTTGGG
CACTGACAATTCCGTGGTGTTGTCGGGGAAATCATCGTCCTTTCCTTGGCTGCTCGCCTGTGTTGCCACC
TGGATTCTGCGCGGGACGTCCTTCTGCTACGTCCCTTCGGCCCTCAATCCAGCGGACCTTCCTTCCCGCG
GCCTGCTGCCGGCTCTGCGGCCTCTTCCGCGTCTTCGCCTTCGCCCTCAGACGAGTCGGATCTCCCTTTG
GGCCGCCTCCCCGCATCGATACCGTCGTCCACGAGGGAATTAATTCGAGCTCCGTACCTTTAAGACCAAT
GACTTACAAGGCAGCTGTAGATCTTAGCCACTTTTTAAAAGAAAAGGGGGGACTGGAAGGGCTAATTCAC
TCCCAACGAAGACAAGATCTGCTTTTTGCTTGTACTGGGTCTCTCTGGTTAGACCAGATCTGAGCCTGGG
AGCTCTCTGGCTAACTAGGGAACCCACTGCTTAAGCCTCAATAAAGCTTGCCTTGAGTGCTTCAAGTAGT
GTGTGCCCGTCTGTTGTGTGACTCTGGTAACTAGAGATCCCTCAGACCCTTTTAGTCAGTGTGGAAAATC
TCTAGCAGCAACTAGAA
Features (pLannotate 1.2.2; 37 found; start..end, strand, type, name):
     15..33      -  promoter       SP6 promoter: promoter for bacteriophage SP6 RNA polymerase
    261..540     +  CDS            TcR (fragment): tetracycline efflux protein; tet; confers resistance to tetracycline
    541..589     -  misc_feature   bom (fragment): basis of mobility region from pBR322
    691..726     -  CDS            rop (fragment): Rop protein, which maintains plasmids at low copy number; rop
    821..925     +  promoter       AmpR promoter: bla
    926..1786    +  CDS            AmpR: β-lactamase; bla; confers resistance to ampicillin, carbenicillin, and related antibiotics
   1957..2545    +  rep_origin     ori: high-copy-number ColE1/pMB1/pBR322/pUC origin of replication
   2728..2784    +  CDS            lacI (fragment): lac repressor; lacI; The lac repressor binds to the lac operator to inhibit transcription in E. coli. This inhibition can be relieved by adding lactose or isopropyl-β-D-thiogalactopyranoside (IPTG).
   2791..3120    +  promoter       SV40 promoter: SV40 enhancer and early promoter
   3320..3439    +  CDS            gpt (fragment): XGPT_ECOLI - Also known as gpp, gxu. Experimental evidence at protein level: Swiss-Prot protein existence level 1. Purine salvage pathway enzyme that catalyzes the transfer of the ribosyl-5-phosphate group from 5-phospho-alpha-D-ribose 1- diphosphate (PRPP) to the N9 position of the 6-oxopurines guanine and xanthine to form the corresponding ribonucleotides GMP (guanosine 5'- monophosphate) and XMP (xanthosine 5'-monophosphate), with the release of PPi. To a lesser extent, also acts on hypoxanthine (PubMed:9100006, PubMed:3886014). Does not ribophosphorylate adenine (PubMed:3886014). From Esch
   3439..3774    +  CDS            gpt (fragment): XGPT_ECOLI - Also known as gpp, gxu. Experimental evidence at protein level: Swiss-Prot protein existence level 1. Purine salvage pathway enzyme that catalyzes the transfer of the ribosyl-5-phosphate group from 5-phospho-alpha-D-ribose 1- diphosphate (PRPP) to the N9 position of the 6-oxopurines guanine and xanthine to form the corresponding ribonucleotides GMP (guanosine 5'- monophosphate) and XMP (xanthosine 5'-monophosphate), with the release of PPi. To a lesser extent, also acts on hypoxanthine (PubMed:9100006, PubMed:3886014). Does not ribophosphorylate adenine (PubMed:3886014). From Esch
   3869..4174    +  CDS            frsA (fragment): FRSA_ECOLI - Also known as yafA. Experimental evidence at protein level: Swiss-Prot protein existence level 1. Catalyzes the hydrolysis of esters (PubMed:15808744). Displays esterase activity toward pNP-butyrate (PubMed:15808744). May stimulate mixed-acid fermentation by acting as a fermentation/respiration switch that down-regulates respiration and up- regulates fermentation rates (PubMed:15169777). From Escherichia coli (strain K12).
   4178..4252    +  CDS            small t antigen (fragment): SV40 (simian virus 40) small t antigen
   4254..4319    +  intron         small t intron: SV40 (simian virus 40) small t antigen intron
   4449..4469    +  CDS            SV40 NLS: nuclear localization signal of SV40 (simian virus 40) large T antigen
   4788..4871    +  CDS            large T antigen (fragment): large T antigen from SV40 (simian virus 40)
   4894..5028    +  polyA_signal   SV40 poly(A) signal: SV40 polyadenylation signal
   5195..5524    +  CDS            nef (fragment): NEF_HV1BR - Experimental evidence at protein level: Swiss-Prot protein existence level 1. Extracellular Nef protein targets CD4(+) T-lymphocytes for apoptosis by interacting with CXCR4 surface receptors (PubMed:14990729). From Human immunodeficiency virus type 1 group M subtype B (isolate BRU/LAI) (HIV-1).
   5572..5829    +  LTR            5' LTR (truncated): truncated 5' long terminal repeat (LTR) from HIV-1
   5876..6001    +  misc_feature   HIV-1 Ψ: packaging signal of human immunodeficiency virus type 1
   5985..6323    +  CDS            HIV-1 gag (fragment): gag protein from human immunodeficiency virus 1; gag
   6498..6731    +  misc_feature   RRE: The Rev response element (RRE) of HIV-1 allows for Rev-dependent mRNA export from the nucleus to the cytoplasm.
   7108..7208    +  CDS            Rev (fragment): human immunodeficiency virus 1 (HIV-1) Rev protein; rev; enhances nuclear export of unspliced and incompletely spliced viral mRNAs
   7245..7362    +  misc_feature   cPPT/CTS: central polypurine tract and central termination sequence of HIV-1
   7399..7431    -  misc_feature   MCS (fragment): pBluescript multiple cloning site
   7483..7862    +  enhancer       CMV enhancer: human cytomegalovirus immediate early enhancer
   7864..8063    +  promoter       CMV promoter: human cytomegalovirus (CMV) immediate early promoter
   8068..8087    +  promoter       PLtetO-1 promoter (fragment): modified phage lambda PL promoter with tet operator sites (Lutz and Bujard, 1997)
   8089..8108    +  promoter       PLtetO-1 promoter (fragment): modified phage lambda PL promoter with tet operator sites (Lutz and Bujard, 1997)
   8118..8141    +  promoter       tight TRE promoter (fragment): Tet-responsive promoter PTight, consisting of seven tet operator sequences followed by the minimal CMV promoter
   8297..8587    +  CDS            SMT3: SMT3_YEAST - Experimental evidence at protein level: Swiss-Prot protein existence level 1. Not known; suppressor of MIF2 mutations. From Saccharomyces cerevisiae (strain ATCC 204508 / S288c) (Baker's yeast).
   8948..8997    +  CDS            Twin-Strep-tag (fragment): two Strep-Tag®II moieties connected by a linker for enhanced binding to Strep-Tactin®, an engineered form of streptavidin (Schmidt et al., 2013)
   9049..9635    +  misc_feature   IRES2: internal ribosome entry site (IRES) of the encephalomyocarditis virus (EMCV)
   9636..10352   +  CDS            Emerald: Emerald is a basic (constitutively fluorescent) green fluorescent protein published in 1998, derived from Aequorea victoria. It is reported to be a very rapidly-maturing weak dimer.
  10416..11004   +  misc_feature   WPRE: woodchuck hepatitis virus posttranscriptional regulatory element
  11044..11112   +  CDS            nef (fragment): NEF_HV1Z2 - Experimental evidence at protein level: Swiss-Prot protein existence level 1. Extracellular Nef protein targets CD4(+) T-lymphocytes for apoptosis by interacting with CXCR4 surface receptors. From Human immunodeficiency virus type 1 group M subtype D (isolate Z2/CDC-Z34) (HIV-1).
  11114..11347   +  LTR            3' LTR (ΔU3): self-inactivating 3' long terminal repeat (LTR) from HIV-1
