[The description below was written by a language model from this plasmid's Addgene catalogue record and pLannotate feature annotations shown in this document.]
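Description:
pHR-SUMO-A'-l4-G-IRES-EmGFP is an HIV-1-derived lentiviral transfer vector for mammalian expression, built on the pHR-PCMV-TetO2 backbone. It is propagated in E. coli as a high-copy plasmid through a ColE1/pUC-type origin with ampicillin resistance (AmpR). The annotated viral elements comprise a 5' LTR (annotated as truncated), the Ψ packaging signal with an adjoining gag fragment, the Rev response element, the cPPT/CTS, a WPRE and a self-inactivating ΔU3 3' LTR. Together these allow the genomic RNA to be packaged, exported from the nucleus in a Rev-dependent manner, and integrated, with LTR promoter activity lost after integration. Outside the LTRs, the plasmid carries pBR322-type remnants and an SV40 promoter–gpt–SV40 poly(A) cassette typical of older pHR vectors. The catalogue lists blasticidin as a selectable marker, but the feature table annotates no blasticidin resistance gene, so this cannot be confirmed from the annotation.

The payload is a synthetic bicistronic cassette driven by the CMV enhancer/promoter, followed by short tet operator matches consistent with the TetO2 design, which would permit repression in cells expressing Tet repressor. The first cistron encodes the CC-GEMS ligand SUMO-A'-l4-G. The annotation identifies yeast SMT3 (SUMO) and, further downstream, a partial Twin-Strep-tag match. The intervening region, presumably holding the coiled-coil A' and G units and the l4 linker, is unannotated, and the record does not detail it. An EMCV IRES then drives translation of Emerald GFP from the same transcript, marking transduced cells. The construct is intended to generate cells that express a coiled-coil ligand for Generalized Extracellular Molecule Sensor receptors, as part of an orthogonal synthetic communication platform for mammalian cells.
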