Addgene plasmid #209126: pHR-SUMO-A'-l4-G-IRES-EmGFP
Purpose: Lentiviral vector including gene for CC-GEMS ligand SUMO-A'-l4-G and EmGFP
Depositing lab: Tom de Greef. Depositing organization: Technische Universiteit Eindhoven. Publication: Engineering a scalable and orthogonal platform for synthetic communication in mammalian cells. Makri Pistikou AM, Cremers GAO, Nathalia BL, Meuleman TJ, Bogels BWA, Eijkens BV, de Dreu A, Bezembinder MTH, Stassen OMJA, Bouten CCV, Merkx M, Jerala R, de Greef TFA. Nat Commun. 2023 Nov 2;14(1):7001. doi: 10.1038/s41467-023-42810-5. PubMed 37919273.
Backbone
  Vector backbone: pHR-PCMV-TetO2
  Vector type: Mammalian Expression, Lentiviral
  Selectable markers: Blasticidin
Growth in bacteria
  Bacterial resistance: Ampicillin, 100 μg/mL
  Growth temperature: 37°C
  Growth strain: NEB Stable
  Copy number: High Copy
Gene/Insert
  Gene/Insert name: SUMO-A'-l4-G-IRES-EmGFP
  Species: Synthetic
  Cloning method: Unknown
Terms and licenses: Academic/Nonprofit Terms; Industry Terms: Not Available to Industry
Depositor comments: CC: coiled-coil; GEMS: Generalized Extracellular Molecule Sensor. Please visit https://doi.org/10.1101/2023.01.18.524631 for bioRxiv preprint.
How to cite: pHR-SUMO-A'-l4-G-IRES-EmGFP was a gift from Tom de Greef (Addgene plasmid # 209126 ; http://n2t.net/addgene:209126 ; RRID:Addgene_209126)
